LOCUS       Exported 4221 bp ds-DNA circular SYN 12-MAY-2021
DEFINITION  Gateway Donor vector containing PPARG , part of the Target
            Accelerator Plasmid Collection..
ACCESSION   .
VERSION     .
KEYWORDS    pDONR223_PPARG_WT
SOURCE      synthetic DNA construct
  ORGANISM  synthetic DNA construct
REFERENCE   1 (bases 1 to 4221)
  AUTHORS   Kim E, Ilic N, Shrestha Y, Zou L, Kamburov A, Zhu C, Yang X, Lubonja
            R, Tran N, Nguyen C, Lawrence MS, Piccioni F, Bagul M, Doench JG,
            Chouinard CR, Wu X, Hogstrom L, Natoli T, Tamayo P, Horn H, Corsello
            SM, Lage K, Root DE, Subramanian A, Golub TR, Getz G, Boehm JS, Hahn
            WC
  TITLE     Systematic Functional Interrogation of Rare Cancer Variants
            Identifies Oncogenic Alleles.
  JOURNAL   Cancer Discov. 2016 Jul;6(7):714-26. doi:
            10.1158/2159-8290.CD-16-0160. Epub 2016 May 4.
  PUBMED    27147599
REFERENCE   2 (bases 1 to 4221)
  AUTHORS   .
  TITLE     Direct Submission
  JOURNAL   Exported May 12, 2021 from SnapGene Server 1.1.58
            http://www.snapgene.com
FEATURES             Location/Qualifiers
     source          1..4221
                     /organism="synthetic DNA construct"
                     /mol_type="other DNA"
     primer_bind     43..65
                     /label=M13/pUC Forward
                     /note="In lacZ gene"
     primer_bind     57..74
                     /label=M13 Forward
                     /note="In lacZ gene. Also called M13-F20 or M13 (-21)
                     Forward"
     primer_bind     58..74
                     /label=M13 fwd
                     /note="common sequencing primer, one of multiple similar
                     variants"
     protein_bind    90..189
                     /gene="mutant version of attL"
                     /label=attL1
                     /bound_moiety="LR Clonase(TM)"
                     /note="recombination site for the Gateway(R) LR reaction"
     protein_bind    complement(1621..1720)
                     /gene="mutant version of attL"
                     /label=attL2
                     /bound_moiety="LR Clonase(TM)"
                     /note="recombination site for the Gateway(R) LR reaction"
     primer_bind     complement(1737..1756)
                     /label=T7
                     /note="T7 promoter, forward primer"
     promoter        complement(1738..1756)
                     /label=T7 promoter
                     /note="promoter for bacteriophage T7 RNA polymerase"
     primer_bind     complement(1761..1777)
                     /label=M13 rev
                     /note="common sequencing primer, one of multiple similar
                     variants"
     primer_bind     complement(1761..1777)
                     /label=M13 Reverse
                     /note="In lacZ gene. Also called M13-rev"
     CDS             2208..2999
                     /codon_start=1
                     /gene="aadA"
                     /product="aminoglycoside adenylyltransferase (Murphy,
                     1985)"
                     /label=SmR
                     /note="confers resistance to spectinomycin and
                     streptomycin"
                     /translation="MREAVIAEVSTQLSEVVGVIERHLEPTLLAVHLYGSAVDGGLKPH
                     SDIDLLVTVTVRLDETTRRALINDLLETSASPGESEILRAVEVTIVVHDDIIPWRYPAK
                     RELQFGEWQRNDILAGIFEPATIDIDLAILLTKAREHSVALVGPAAEELFDPVPEQDLF
                     EALNETLTLWNSPPDWAGDERNVVLTLSRIWYSAVTGKIAPKDVAADWAMERLPAQYQP
                     VILEARQAYLGQEEDRLASRADQLEEFVHYVKGEITKVVGK"
     rep_origin      3092..3680
                     /direction=RIGHT
                     /label=ori
                     /note="high-copy-number ColE1/pMB1/pBR322/pUC origin of
                     replication"
     primer_bind     3581..3600
                     /label=pBR322ori-F
                     /note="pBR322 origin, forward primer"
     primer_bind     3834..3851
                     /label=L4440
                     /note="L4440 vector, forward primer"
     terminator      4010..4037
                     /label=rrnB T2 terminator
                     /note="transcription terminator T2 from the E. coli rrnB
                     gene"
     terminator      4129..4215
                     /gene="Escherichia coli rrnB"
                     /label=rrnB T1 terminator
                     /note="transcription terminator T1 from the E. coli rrnB
                     gene"
ORIGIN
        1 ggcagttccc tactctcgcg ttaacgctag catggatgtt ttcccagtca cgacgttgta
       61 aaacgacggc cagtcttaag ctcgggcccc aaataatgat tttattttga ctgatagtga
      121 cctgttcgtt gcaacaaatt gatgagcaat gcttttttat aatgccaact ttgtacaaaa
      181 aagttggcat gaccatggtt gacacagaga tgccattctg gcccaccaac tttgggatca
      241 gctccgtgga tctctccgta atggaagacc actcccactc ctttgatatc aagcccttca
      301 ctactgttga cttctccagc atttctactc cacattacga agacattcca ttcacaagaa
      361 cagatccagt ggttgcagat tacaagtatg acctgaaact tcaagagtac caaagtgcaa
      421 tcaaagtgga gcctgcatct ccaccttatt attctgagaa gactcagctc tacaataagc
      481 ctcatgaaga gccttccaac tccctcatgg caattgaatg tcgtgtctgt ggagataaag
      541 cttctggatt tcactatgga gttcatgctt gtgaaggatg caagggtttc ttccggagaa
      601 caatcagatt gaagcttatc tatgacagat gtgatcttaa ctgtcggatc cacaaaaaaa
      661 gtagaaataa atgtcagtac tgtcggtttc agaaatgcct tgcagtgggg atgtctcata
      721 atgccatcag gtttgggcgg atgccacagg ccgagaagga gaagctgttg gcggagatct
      781 ccagtgatat cgacnnnnnn nnnnnnnnnn nnnnnnnnnn nnnnnnnnnn nnnnnnnnnn
      841 nnnnnnnnnn nnnnnnnnnn nnnnnnnnnn nnnnnnnnnn nnnnnnnnnn nnnnnnnnnn
      901 nnnnnnnnnn nnnnnnnnnn nnnnnnnnnn nnnnnnnnnn nnnnnnnnnn nnnnnnnnnn
      961 nnnnnnnnnn nnnnnnnnnn nnnnnnnnnn nnnnnnnnnn nnnnnnnnnn nnnnnnnnnn
     1021 nnnnnnnnnn nnnnnnnnnn nnnnnnnnnn nnnnnnnnnn nnnnnnnnnn nnnnnnnnnn
     1081 nnnnnnnnnn nnnnnnnnnn nnnnnnnnnn nnnnnnnnnn nnnnnnnnnn nnnnnnnnnn
     1141 nnnnnnnnnn nnnnnnnnnn nnnnnnnnnn nnnnnnnnnn nnnnnnnnnn nnnnnnnnnn
     1201 nnnnnnnnnn nnnnnnnnnn nnnnnnnnnn nnnnnnnnnn nnnnnnnnnn nnnnnnnnnn
     1261 nnnnnnnnnn nnnnnnnnnn nnnnnnnnnn nnnnnnnnnn nnnnnnnnnn nnnnnnnnnn
     1321 nnnnnnnnnn nnnnnnnnnn nnnnnnnnnn nnnnnnnnnn nnnnnnnnnn nnnnnnnnnn
     1381 nnnnnnnnnn nnnnnnnnnn nnnnnnnnnn nnnnnnnnnn nnnnnnnnnn nnnnnnnnnn
     1441 nnnnnnnnnn nnnnnnnnnn nnnnnnnnnn nnnnnnnnnn nnnnnnnnnn nnnnnnnnnn
     1501 nnnnnnnnnn nnnnnnnnnn nnnnnnnnnn nnnnnnnnnn nnnnnnnnnn nnnnnnnnnn
     1561 nnnnnnnnnn nnnnnnnnnn nnnnnnnnnn nnnnnnnnnn nnnnnnnnnn nnnnnntact
     1621 acccaacttt cttgtacaaa gttggcatta taagaaagca ttgcttatca atttgttgca
     1681 acgaacaggt cactatcagt caaaataaaa tcattatttg ccatccagct gatatcccct
     1741 atagtgagtc gtattacatg gtcatagctg tttcctggca gctctggccc gtgtctcaaa
     1801 atctctgatg ttacattgca caagataaaa atatatcatc atgcctcctc tagaccagcc
     1861 aggacagaaa tgcctcgact tcgctgctac ccaaggttgc cgggtgacgc acaccgtgga
     1921 aacggatgaa ggcacgaacc cagtggacat aagcctgttc ggttcgtaag ctgtaatgca
     1981 agtagcgtat gcgctcacgc aactggtcca gaaccttgac cgaacgcagc ggtggtaacg
     2041 gcgcagtggc ggttttcatg gcttgttatg actgtttttt tggggtacag tctatgcctc
     2101 gggcatccaa gcagcaagcg cgttacgccg tgggtcgatg tttgatgtta tggagcagca
     2161 acgatgttac gcagcagggc agtcgcccta aaacaaagtt aaacattatg agggaagcgg
     2221 tgatcgccga agtatcgact caactatcag aggtagttgg cgtcatcgag cgccatctcg
     2281 aaccgacgtt gctggccgta catttgtacg gctccgcagt ggatggcggc ctgaagccac
     2341 acagtgatat tgatttgctg gttacggtga ccgtaaggct tgatgaaaca acgcggcgag
     2401 ctttgatcaa cgaccttttg gaaacttcgg cttcccctgg agagagcgag attctccgcg
     2461 ctgtagaagt caccattgtt gtgcacgacg acatcattcc gtggcgttat ccagctaagc
     2521 gcgaactgca atttggagaa tggcagcgca atgacattct tgcaggtatc ttcgagccag
     2581 ccacgatcga cattgatctg gctatcttgc tgacaaaagc aagagaacat agcgttgcct
     2641 tggtaggtcc agcggcggag gaactctttg atccggttcc tgaacaggat ctatttgagg
     2701 cgctaaatga aaccttaacg ctatggaact cgccgcccga ctgggctggc gatgagcgaa
     2761 atgtagtgct tacgttgtcc cgcatttggt acagcgcagt aaccggcaaa atcgcgccga
     2821 aggatgtcgc tgccgactgg gcaatggagc gcctgccggc ccagtatcag cccgtcatac
     2881 ttgaagctag acaggcttat cttggacaag aagaagatcg cttggcctcg cgcgcagatc
     2941 agttggaaga atttgtccac tacgtgaaag gcgagatcac caaggtagtc ggcaaataac
     3001 cctcgagcca cccatgacca aaatccctta acgtgagtta cgcgtcgttc cactgagcgt
     3061 cagaccccgt agaaaagatc aaaggatctt cttgagatcc tttttttctg cgcgtaatct
     3121 gctgcttgca aacaaaaaaa ccaccgctac cagcggtggt ttgtttgccg gatcaagagc
     3181 taccaactct ttttccgaag gtaactggct tcagcagagc gcagatacca aatactgttc
     3241 ttctagtgta gccgtagtta ggccaccact tcaagaactc tgtagcaccg cctacatacc
     3301 tcgctctgct aatcctgtta ccagtggctg ctgccagtgg cgataagtcg tgtcttaccg
     3361 ggttggactc aagacgatag ttaccggata aggcgcagcg gtcgggctga acggggggtt
     3421 cgtgcacaca gcccagcttg gagcgaacga cctacaccga actgagatac ctacagcgtg
     3481 agctatgaga aagcgccacg cttcccgaag ggagaaaggc ggacaggtat ccggtaagcg
     3541 gcagggtcgg aacaggagag cgcacgaggg agcttccagg gggaaacgcc tggtatcttt
     3601 atagtcctgt cgggtttcgc cacctctgac ttgagcgtcg atttttgtga tgctcgtcag
     3661 gggggcggag cctatggaaa aacgccagca acgcggcctt tttacggttc ctggcctttt
     3721 gctggccttt tgctcacatg ttctttcctg cgttatcccc tgattctgtg gataaccgta
     3781 ttaccgcctt tgagtgagct gataccgctc gccgcagccg aacgaccgag cgcagcgagt
     3841 cagtgagcga ggaagcggaa gagcgcccaa tacgcaaacc gcctctcccc gcgcgttggc
     3901 cgattcatta atgcagctgg cacgacaggt ttcccgactg gaaagcgggc agtgagcgca
     3961 acgcaattaa tacgcgtacc gctagccagg aagagtttgt agaaacgcaa aaaggccatc
     4021 cgtcaggatg gccttctgct tagtttgatg cctggcagtt tatggcgggc gtcctgcccg
     4081 ccaccctccg ggccgttgct tcacaacgtt caaatccgct cccggcggat ttgtcctact
     4141 caggagagcg ttcaccgaca aacaacagat aaaacgaaag gcccagtctt ccgactgagc
     4201 ctttcgtttt atttgatgcc t
//
