[The description below was written by a language model from this plasmid's Addgene catalogue record and the feature table of its GenBank file.]
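Description:
pDONR223_PPARG_WT is a Gateway entry clone built on the Invitrogen pDONR223 backbone, carrying the wild-type human PPARG open reading frame (peroxisome proliferator-activated receptor gamma, a nuclear receptor). It is a 4,221 bp circular plasmid maintained in E. coli through a high-copy ColE1/pUC-type origin of replication. Selection uses the aadA gene, which encodes an aminoglycoside adenylyltransferase conferring resistance to spectinomycin and streptomycin.

The insert itself is not annotated in the feature table, but it occupies the interval between the attL1 and attL2 recombination sites, which are the substrates for LR Clonase. These sites allow the ORF to be moved in a defined orientation into any attR-containing destination vector. The record lists no promoter for the insert, so the plasmid serves as a shuttle and storage clone rather than an expression construct. The only promoter annotated is a T7 promoter lying just outside attL2 on the complementary strand, pointing back towards the insert. The rrnB T1 and T2 transcription terminators lie upstream of the cassette and insulate it from read-through transcription from the backbone. M13 forward and reverse primer sites flank the att sites for sequence verification.

The depositor notes that the clone is in the "open" configuration, with no stop codon immediately following the insert, so transfer into a suitable destination vector can produce C-terminal fusions to tags or reporters. The plasmid belongs to the Target Accelerator Plasmid Collection. There it provides the wild-type reference allele for systematic functional comparison with cancer-associated variants, and it was also used in morphological profiling of gene and allele function.
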