Addgene plasmid #82223: pDONR223_PPARG_WT
Purpose: Gateway Donor vector containing PPARG , part of the Target Accelerator Plasmid Collection.
Depositing lab: Jesse Boehm & William Hahn & David Root. Depositing organization: Broad Institute. Publication: Systematic Functional Interrogation of Rare Cancer Variants Identifies Oncogenic Alleles. Kim E, Ilic N, Shrestha Y, Zou L, Kamburov A, Zhu C, Yang X, Lubonja R, Tran N, Nguyen C, Lawrence MS, Piccioni F, Bagul M, Doench JG, Chouinard CR, Wu X, Hogstrom L, Natoli T, Tamayo P, Horn H, Corsello SM, Lage K, Root DE, Subramanian A, Golub TR, Getz G, Boehm JS, Hahn WC. Cancer Discov. 2016 Jul;6(7):714-26. doi: 10.1158/2159-8290.CD-16-0160. Epub 2016 May 4. PubMed 27147599.
Backbone
  Vector backbone: pDONR223
  Backbone manufacturer: Invitrogen
  Backbone size w/o insert (bp): 2790
  Vector type: Gateway Entry vector
Growth in bacteria
  Bacterial resistance: Spectinomycin, 50 μg/mL
  Growth temperature: 37°C
  Growth strain: DH5alpha
  Copy number: High Copy
Gene/Insert
  Gene/Insert name: PPARG
  Species: H. sapiens (human)
  Mutation: WT
  GenBank ID: NM_138712.3
  Entrez Gene: PPARG (a.k.a. CIMT1, GLM1, NR1C3, PPARG1, PPARG2, PPARG5, PPARgamma)
  Promoter: None
  Cloning method: Gateway Cloning
  Sequencing primers: 5′ M13pUC-fwd; 3′ M13-Rev
Terms and licenses: Academic/Nonprofit Terms; Industry Terms: Not Available to Industry
Depositor comments: Open state: NO stop codon immediately follows insert. Supporting reference: Systematic morphological profiling of human gene and allele function via Cell Painting. Rohban MH, et al. Elife. 2017, Mar 18;6. pii: e24060. PubMed PMID 28315521
How to cite: pDONR223_PPARG_WT was a gift from Jesse Boehm & William Hahn & David Root (Addgene plasmid # 82223 ; http://n2t.net/addgene:82223 ; RRID:Addgene_82223)
