>Addgene plasmid #82223 | pDONR223_PPARG_WT | depositor partial sequence | sequence record 155594 | Insert sequence
ATGACCATGGTTGACACAGAGATGCCATTCTGGCCCACCAACTTTGGGATCAGCTCCGTGGATCTCTCCG
TAATGGAAGACCACTCCCACTCCTTTGATATCAAGCCCTTCACTACTGTTGACTTCTCCAGCATTTCTAC
TCCACATTACGAAGACATTCCATTCACAAGAACAGATCCAGTGGTTGCAGATTACAAGTATGACCTGAAA
CTTCAAGAGTACCAAAGTGCAATCAAAGTGGAGCCTGCATCTCCACCTTATTATTCTGAGAAGACTCAGC
TCTACAATAAGCCTCATGAAGAGCCTTCCAACTCCCTCATGGCAATTGAATGTCGTGTCTGTGGAGATAA
AGCTTCTGGATTTCACTATGGAGTTCATGCTTGTGAAGGATGCAAGGGTTTCTTCCGGAGAACAATCAGA
TTGAAGCTTATCTATGACAGATGTGATCTTAACTGTCGGATCCACAAAAAAAGTAGAAATAAATGTCAGT
ACTGTCGGTTTCAGAAATGCCTTGCAGTGGGGATGTCTCATAATGCCATCAGGTTTGGGCGGATGCCACA
GGCCGAGAAGGAGAAGCTGTTGGCGGAGATCTCCAGTGATATCGAC
[821 nt withheld, positions 607-1427]
TAC
